>Addgene plasmid #129924 | pRDAX-457 C-Tag UnaG[1] L10 FKBP EBPF2 | depositor full sequence | sequence record 249302 | Full Sequence
GCCTGCCTCCAGGCCTCAATATTGGCCATTAGCCATATTATTCATTGGTTATATAGCATAAATCAATATT
GGCTATTGGCCATTGCATACGTTGTATCTATATCATAATATGTACATTTATATTGGCTCATGTCCAATAT
GACCGCCATGTTGGCATTGATTATTGACTAGTTATTAATAGTAATCAATTACGGGGTCATTAGTTCATAG
CCCATATATGGAGTTCCGCGTTACATAACTTACGGTAAATGGCCCGCCTGGCTGACCGCCCAACGACCCC
CGCCCATTGACGTCAATAATGACGTATGTTCCCATAGTAACGCCAATAGGGACTTTCCATTGACGTCAAT
GGGTGGAGTATTTACGGTAAACTGCCCACTTGGCAGTACATCAAGTGTATCATATGCCAAGTCCGCCCCC
TATTGACGTCAATGACGGTAAATGGCCCGCCTGGCATTATGCCCAGTACATGACCTTACGGGACTTTCCT
ACTTGGCAGTACATCTACGTATTAGTCATCGCTATTACCATGGTGATGCGGTTTTGGCAGTACACCAATG
GGCGTGGATAGCGGTTTGACTCACGGGGATTTCCAAGTCTCCACCCCATTGACGTCAATGGGAGTTTGTT
TTGGCACCAAAATCAACGGGACTTTCCAAAATGTCGTAATAACCCCGCCCCGTTGACGCAAATGGGCGGT
AGGCGTGTACGGTGGGAGGTCTATATAAGCAGAGCTCGTTTAGTGAACCGTCAGATCACTAGAAGCTTTA
TTGCGGTAGTTTATCACAGTTAAATTGCTAACGCAGTCAGTGCTTCTGACACAACAGTCTCGAACTTAAG
CTGCAGAAGTTGGTCGTGAGGCACTGGGCAGGTAAGTATCAAGGTTACAAGACAGGTTTAAGGAGACCAA
TAGAAACTGGGCTTGTCGAGACAGAGAAGACTCTTGCGTTTCTGATAGGCACCTATTGGTCTTACTGACA
TCCACTTTGCCTTTCTCTCCACAGGTGTCCACTCCCAGGCCACCATGGGAGTGCAGGTGGAAACCATCTC
CCCAGGAGACGGGCGCACCTTCCCCAAGCGCGGCCAGACCTGCGTGGTGCACTACACCGGGATGCTTGAA
GATGGAAAGAAATTTGATTCCTCCCGGGACAGAAACAAGCCCTTTAAGTTTATGCTAGGCAAGCAGGAGG
TGATCCGAGGCTGGGAAGAAGGGGTTGCCCAGATGAGTGTGGGTCAGAGAGCCAAACTGACTATATCTCC
AGATTATGCCTATGGTGCCACTGGGCACCCAGGCATCATCCCACCACATGCCACTCTCGTCTTCGATGTG
GAGCTTCTAAAACTGGAAGGGAGCTCTGCCAGCGGTGGCAGCACCAGTGTCGAAAAGTTCGTGGGCACAT
GGAAGATTGCCGATAGCCACAACTTCGGCGAATACCTCAAAGCTATAGGGGCACCAAAAGAGCTTAGCGA
TGGTGGAGATGCGACAACTCCCACACTGTACATTAGCCAGAAAGACGGAGACAAGATGACTGTCAAGATC
GAGAATGGGCCTCCCACCTTTCTGGACACACAGGTTAAGTTCAAACTGGGTGAGGAGTTTGACGAGTTTC
CCAGTGATCGCAGGAAATAAGAATTCAGATCCGCCCCTCTCCCTCCCCCCCCCCTAACGTTACTGGCCGA
AGCCGCTTGGAATAAGGCCGGTGTGCGTTTGTCTATATGTTATTTTCCACCATATTGCCGTCTTTTGGCA
ATGTGAGGGCCCGGAAACCTGGCCCTGTCTTCTTGACGAGCATTCCTAGGGGTCTTTCCCCTCTCGCCAA
AGGAATGCAAGGTCTGTTGAATGTCGTGAAGGAAGCAGTTCCTCTGGTAGCTTCTTGAAGACAAACAACG
TCTGTAGCGACCCTTTGCAGGCAGCGGAACCCCCCACCTGGCGACAGGTGCCTCTGCGGCCAAAAGCCAC
GTGTATAAGATACACCTGCAAAGGCGGCACAACCCCAGTGCCACGTTGTGAGTTGGATAGTTGTGGAAAG
AGTCAAATGGCTCTCCTCAAGCGTATTCAACAAGGGGCTGAAGGATGCCCAGAAGGTACCCCATTGTATG
GGATCTGATCTGGGGCCTCGGTACACATGCTTTACATGTGTTTAGTCGAGGTTAAAAAAACGTCTAGGCC
CCCCGAACCACGGGGACGTGGTTTTCCTTTGAAAAACACGATGATAATATGGCCACAACCATGGTGAGCA
AGGGCGAGGAGCTGTTCACCGGGGTGGTGCCCATCCTGGTCGAGCTGGACGGCGACGTAAACGGCCACAA
GTTCAGCGTGAGGGGCGAGGGCGAGGGCGATGCCACCAACGGCAAGCTGACCCTGAAGTTCATCTGCACC
ACCGGCAAGCTGCCCGTGCCCTGGCCCACCCTCGTGACCACCCTGAGCCACGGCGTGCAGTGCTTCGCCC
GCTACCCCGACCACATGAAGCAGCACGACTTCTTCAAGTCCGCCATGCCCGAAGGCTACGTCCAGGAGCG
CACCATCTTCTTCAAGGACGACGGCACCTACAAGACCCGCGCCGAGGTGAAGTTCGAGGGCGACACCCTG
GTGAACCGCATCGAGCTGAAGGGCGTCGACTTCAAGGAGGACGGCAACATCCTGGGGCACAAGCTGGAGT
ACAACTTCAACAGCCACAACATCTATATCATGGCCGTCAAGCAGAAGAACGGCATCAAGGTGAACTTCAA
GATCCGCCACAACGTGGAGGACGGCAGCGTGCAGCTCGCCGACCACTACCAGCAGAACACCCCCATCGGC
GACGGCCCCGTGCTGCTGCCCGACAGCCACTACCTGAGCACCCAGTCCGTGCTGAGCAAAGACCCCAACG
AGAAGCGCGATCACATGGTCCTGCTGGAGTTCCGCACCGCCGCCGGGATCACTCTCGGCATGGACGAGCT
GTACAAGTAAACCGGTGCTCGAGGTACCGATGAATAGCTAAGGTCGAGGCCGCAGGTAAGTATCAAGGTT
ACAAGACAGGTTTAAGGAGACCAATAGAAACTGGGCTTGTCGAGACAGAGAAGACTCTTGCGTTTCTGAT
AGGCACCTATTGGTCTTACTGACATCCACTTTGCCTTTCTCTCCACAGGTGTCGACAATCAACCTCTGGA
TTACAAAATTTGTGAAAGATTGACTGGTATTCTTAACTATGTTGCTCCTTTTACGCTATGTGGATACGCT
GCTTTAATGCCTTTGTATCATGCTATTGCTTCCCGTATGGCTTTCATTTTCTCCTCCTTGTATAAATCCT
GGTTGCTGTCTCTTTATGAGGAGTTGTGGCCCGTTGTCAGGCAACGTGGCGTGGTGTGCACTGTGTTTGC
TGACGCAACCCCCACTGGTTGGGGCATTGCCACCACCTGTCAGCTCCTTTCCGGGACTTTCGCTTTCCCC
CTCCCTATTGCCACGGCGGAACTCATCGCCGCCTGCCTTGCCCGCTGCTGGACAGGGGCTCGGCTGTTGG
GCACTGACAATTCCGTGGTGTTGTCGGGGAAGCTGACGTCCTTTCCATGGCTGCTCGCCTGTGTTGCCAC
CTGGATTCTGCGCGGGACGTCCTTCTGCTACGTCCCTTCGGCCCTCAATCCAGCGGACCTTCCTTCCCGC
GGCCTGCTGCCGGCTCTGCGGCCTCTTCCGCGTCTTCGCCTTCGCCCTCAGACGAGTCGGATCTCCCTTT
GGGCCGCCTCCCCGCCTGGAATTCGAGCTCGGTACGATCAGCCTCGACTGTGCCTTCTAGTTGCCAGCCA
TCTGTTGTTTGCCCCTCCCCCGTGCCTTCCTTGACCCTGGAAGGTGCCACTCCCACTGTCCTTTCCTAAT
AAAATGAGGAAATTGCATCGCATTGTCTGAGTAGGTGTCATTCTATTCTGGGGGGTGGGGTGGGGCAGGA
CAGCAAGGGGGAGGATTGGGAAGACAATAGCCCAGCTTTTGTTCCCTTTAGTGAGGGTTAATTGCGCGCT
TGGCGTAATCATGGTCATAGCTGTTTCCTGTGTGAAATTGTTATCCGCTAATTCACTCCTCAGGTGCAGG
CTGCCTATCAGAAGGTGGTGGCTGGTGTGGCCAATGCCCTGGCTCACAAATACCACTGAGATCTTTTTCC
CTCTGCCAAAAATTATGGGGACATCATGAAGCCCCTTGAGCATCTGACTTCTGGCTAATAAAGGAAATTT
ATTTTCATTGCAATAGTGTGTTGGAATTTTTTGTGTCTCTCACTCGGAAGGACATATGGGAGGGCAAATC
ATTTAAAACATCAGAATGAGTATTTGGTTTAGAGTTTGGCAACATATGCCCATATGCTGGCTGCCATGAA
CAAAGGTTGGCTATAAAGAGGTCATCAGTATATGAAACAGCCCCCTGCTGTCCATTCCTTATTCCATAGA
AAAGCCTTGACTTGAGGTTAGATTTTTTTTATATTTTGTTTTGTGTTATTTTTTTCTTTAACATCCCTAA
AATTTTCCTTACATGTTTTACTAGCCAGATTTTTCCTCCTCTCCTGACTACTCCCAGTCATAGCTGTCCC
TCTTCTCTTATGGAGATCGGCCGGCCGCCGGCGTCGACGCGCGCGGCCGCGGCGCGCCGTTGCTGGCGTT
TTTCCATAGGCTCCGCCCCCCTGACGAGCATCACAAAAATCGACGCTCAAGTCAGAGGTGGCGAAACCCG
ACAGGACTATAAAGATACCAGGCGTTTCCCCCTGGAAGCTCCCTCGTGCGCTCTCCTGTTCCGACCCTGC
CGCTTACCGGATACCTGTCCGCCTTTCTCCCTTCGGGAAGCGTGGCGCTTTCTCATAGCTCACGCTGTAG
GTATCTCAGTTCGGTGTAGGTCGTTCGCTCCAAGCTGGGCTGTGTGCACGAACCCCCCGTTCAGCCCGAC
CGCTGCGCCTTATCCGGTAACTATCGTCTTGAGTCCAACCCGGTAAGACACGACTTATCGCCACTGGCAG
CAGCCACTGGTAACAGGATTAGCAGAGCGAGGTATGTAGGCGGTGCTACAGAGTTCTTGAAGTGGTGGCC
TAACTACGGCTACACTAGAAGAACAGTATTTGGTATCTGCGCTCTGCTGAAGCCAGTTACCTTCGGAAAA
AGAGTTGGTAGCTCTTGATCCGGCAAACAAACCACCGCTGGTAGCGGTGGTTTTTTTGTTTGCAAGCAGC
AGATTACGCGCAGAAAAAAAGGATCTCAAGAAGATCCTTTGATCTTTTCTACGGGGTCTGACGCTCAGTG
GAACGAAAACTCACGTTAAGGGATTTTGGTCATGAGATTATCAAAAAGGATCTTCACCTAGATCCTTTTA
AATTAAAAATGAAGTTTTAAATCAATCTAAAGTATATATGAGTAAACTTGGTCTGACAGTTACCAATGCT
TAATCAGTGAGGCACCTATCTCAGCGATCTGTCTATTTCGTTCATCCATAGTTGCCTGACTCCCCGTCGT
GTAGATAACTACGATACGGGAGGGCTTACCATCTGGCCCCAGTGCTGCAATGATACCGCGAGACCCACGC
TCACCGGCTCCAGATTTATCAGCAATAAACCAGCCAGCCGGAAGGGCCGAGCGCAGAAGTGGTCCTGCAA
CTTTATCCGCCTCCATCCAGTCTATTAATTGTTGCCGGGAAGCTAGAGTAAGTAGTTCGCCAGTTAATAG
TTTGCGCAACGTTGTTGCCATTGCTACAGGCATCGTGGTGTCACGCTCGTCGTTTGGTATGGCTTCATTC
AGCTCCGGTTCCCAACGATCAAGGCGAGTTACATGATCCCCCATGTTGTGCAAAAAAGCGGTTAGCTCCT
TCGGTCCTCCGATCGTTGTCAGAAGTAAGTTGGCCGCAGTGTTATCACTCATGGTTATGGCAGCACTGCA
TAATTCTCTTACTGTCATGCCATCCGTAAGATGCTTTTCTGTGACTGGTGAGTACTCAACCAAGTCATTC
TGAGAATAGTGTATGCGGCGACCGAGTTGCTCTTGCCCGGCGTCAATACGGGATAATACCGCGCCACATA
GCAGAACTTTAAAAGTGCTCATCATTGGAAAACGTTCTTCGGGGCGAAAACTCTCAAGGATCTTACCGCT
GTTGAGATCCAGTTCGATGTAACCCACTCGTGCACCCAACTGATCTTCAGCATCTTTTACTTTCACCAGC
GTTTCTGGGTGAGCAAAAACAGGAAGGCAAAATGCCGCAAAAAAGGGAATAAGGGCGACACGGAAATGTT
GAATACTCATACTCTTCCTTTTTCAATATTATTGAAGCATTTATCAGGGTTATTGTCTCATGAGCGGATA
CATATTTGAATGTATTTAGAAAAATAAACAAATAGGGGTTCCGCGCACATTTCCCCGAAAAGTGCCACCT
GACGTCTAAGAAACCATTATTATCATGACATTAACCTATAAAAATAGGCGTATCACGAGGCCCTTTCGTC
TACGCGCGCGCCGGCGGCGCGCCGTCGACGGCCGGCCGCGGCCGC
Features (pLannotate 1.2.2; 17 found; start..end, strand, type, name):
    155..532     +  enhancer       CMV enhancer: human cytomegalovirus immediate early enhancer
    534..733     +  promoter       CMV promoter: human cytomegalovirus (CMV) immediate early promoter
    872..1004    +  intron         chimeric intron: chimera between introns from human β-globin and immunoglobulin heavy chain genes
   1025..1348    +  CDS            FKBP1A: FKB1A_HUMAN - Also known as FKBP1, FKBP12. Experimental evidence at protein level: Swiss-Prot protein existence level 1. Keeps in an inactive conformation TGFBR1, the TGF-beta type I serine/threonine kinase receptor, preventing TGF-beta receptor activation in absence of ligand. Recruits SMAD7 to ACVR1B which prevents the association of SMAD2 and SMAD3 with the activin receptor complex, thereby blocking the activin signal. May modulate the RYR1 calcium channel activity. PPIases accelerate the folding of proteins. It catalyzes the cis-trans isomerization of proline imidic peptide bonds in oligop
   1379..1627    +  CDS            UnaG (fragment): UnaG is a basic (constitutively fluorescent) green fluorescent protein published in 2013, derived from Anguilla japonica. It has low acid sensitivity. It requires the cofactor bilirubin for fluorescence.
   1644..2230    +  misc_feature   IRES2: internal ribosome entry site (IRES) of the encephalomyocarditis virus (EMCV)
   2231..2950    +  CDS            EBFP2: enhanced blue variant of GFP (Ai et al., 2007) mammalian codon-optimized
   2996..3128    +  intron         chimeric intron: chimera between introns from human β-globin and immunoglobulin heavy chain genes
   3137..3725    +  misc_feature   WPRE: woodchuck hepatitis virus posttranscriptional regulatory element
   3729..3745    +  misc_feature   MCS (fragment): pUC18/19 multiple cloning site
   3758..3869    +  polyA_signal   bGH poly(A) signal: bovine growth hormone polyadenylation signal
   3965..3983    -  promoter       T3 promoter: promoter for bacteriophage T3 RNA polymerase
   4042..4116    +  CDS            HBB (fragment): HBB_PONPY - Experimental evidence at transcript level: Swiss-Prot protein existence level 2. Involved in oxygen transport from the lung to the various peripheral tissues. From Pongo pygmaeus (Bornean orangutan).
   4187..4242    +  polyA_signal   β-globin poly(A) signal: rabbit β-globin polyadenylation signal (Gil and Proudfoot, 1987)
   4621..5209    -  rep_origin     ori: high-copy-number ColE1/pMB1/pBR322/pUC origin of replication
   5380..6240    -  CDS            AmpR: β-lactamase; bla; confers resistance to ampicillin, carbenicillin, and related antibiotics
   6241..6345    -  promoter       AmpR promoter: bla
