[The description below was written by a language model from this plasmid's Addgene catalogue record and pLannotate feature annotations shown in this document.]
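Description:
pRDAX-457 C-Tag UnaG[1] L10 FKBP EBPF2 is a custom-built mammalian expression plasmid of about 6.5 kb, designed as a vector for protein–protein interaction assays based on bimolecular or trimolecular fluorescence complementation (BiFC/TriFC). It is propagated in E. coli as a high-copy plasmid through a ColE1/pUC-type origin and selected with ampicillin via the β-lactamase gene and its native promoter.

The expression unit is driven by the human CMV immediate early enhancer and promoter, followed by a chimeric β-globin/immunoglobulin intron that promotes efficient processing of the transcript. The first open reading frame encodes FKBP, followed after a short gap by a fragment of UnaG, the bilirubin-dependent green fluorescent protein from Japanese eel. This matches the "C-Tag" and "L10" in the name, which presumably denote a C-terminal split-UnaG tag joined through a linker. The catalogue lists the insert as mouse, whereas the automated annotation matched it to human FKBP1A (FKBP12); the record does not resolve this discrepancy. The UnaG fragment alone should be non-fluorescent, with signal expected only when an interacting partner brings in the complementary fragment(s). FKBP is commonly used as a well-characterised inducible dimerisation partner, which suggests a control or reference role, although the record does not say so.

Downstream, an EMCV IRES directs translation of EBFP2 from the same transcript, providing a blue marker for transfected cells and for normalising expression. A second chimeric intron, a WPRE and the bGH polyadenylation signal complete the cassette. A T3 promoter, a β-globin coding fragment and a rabbit β-globin poly(A) signal also appear, apparently as backbone remnants.
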