Addgene plasmid #129924: pRDAX-457 C-Tag UnaG[1] L10 FKBP EBPF2
Purpose: PPI (BiFC/TriFC) assay vector
Depositing lab: Gary Lewin. Depositing organization: Max-Delbrueck-Centrum fuer Molekulare Medizin (MDC).
Backbone
  Vector backbone: custom built
  Vector type: Mammalian Expression
Growth in bacteria
  Bacterial resistance: Ampicillin, 100 μg/mL
  Growth temperature: 37°C
  Growth strain: DH5alpha
  Copy number: High Copy
Gene/Insert
  Gene/Insert name: FKBP
  Species: M. musculus (mouse)
  Cloning method: Restriction Enzyme; 5′ cloning site unknown (unknown if destroyed); 3′ cloning site unknown (unknown if destroyed)
Terms and licenses: Academic/Nonprofit Terms; Industry Terms: Not Available to Industry
How to cite: pRDAX-457 C-Tag UnaG[1] L10 FKBP EBPF2 was a gift from Gary Lewin (Addgene plasmid # 129924 ; http://n2t.net/addgene:129924 ; RRID:Addgene_129924)
